Addgene plasmid #120812: pDSW1728
Purpose: E. coli-C. difficile shuttle vector: tetracycline-inducible promoter (Ptet) driving expression of red fluorescent protein (mCherryOpt)
Depositing lab: Craig Ellermeier & David S. Weiss. Depositing organization: University of Iowa. Publication: Use of mCherry Red fluorescent protein for studies of protein localization and gene expression in Clostridium difficile. Ransom EM, Ellermeier CD, Weiss DS. Appl Environ Microbiol. 2015 Mar;81(5):1652-60. doi: 10.1128/AEM.03446-14. Epub 2014 Dec 19. PubMed 25527559.
Backbone
  Vector backbone: pRFP185
  Backbone size w/o insert (bp): 6400
  Total vector size (bp): 7911
  Modifications to backbone: Ptet::mCherryOpt
  Vector type: Bacterial Expression
Growth in bacteria
  Bacterial resistance: Chloramphenicol, 25 μg/mL
  Growth temperature: 37°C
  Growth strain: DH5alpha
  Growth instructions: Low copy in C. difficile following conjugation and selected with thiamphenicol
  Copy number: High Copy
Gene/Insert
  Gene/Insert name: red fluorescent protein (mCherry), codon-optimized for C. difficile (alt name: mCherryOpt)
  Species: Synthetic
  Insert size (bp): 1529
  Promoter: Ptet
  Cloning method: Restriction Enzyme; 5′ cloning site SacI (not destroyed); 3′ cloning site BamHI (not destroyed)
  Sequencing primers: 5′ unknown; 3′ unknown
Terms and licenses: Academic/Nonprofit Terms; Industry Terms: Not Available to Industry
How to cite: pDSW1728 was a gift from Craig Ellermeier & David S. Weiss (Addgene plasmid # 120812 ; http://n2t.net/addgene:120812 ; RRID:Addgene_120812)
