[The description below was written by a language model from this plasmid's Addgene catalogue record, the feature table of its GenBank file and pLannotate feature annotations shown in this document.]
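Description:
pDSW1728 is a 7.9 kb E. coli–Clostridium difficile shuttle plasmid for bacterial expression, built on the pRFP185 backbone and carrying a tetracycline-inducible red fluorescent reporter. In E. coli it replicates from a high-copy ColE1/pUC-type origin and is selected with chloramphenicol through catP, a chloramphenicol acetyltransferase gene of Clostridium perfringens origin. The same marker supports thiamphenicol selection in C. difficile, where the plasmid is reported to be low copy. Transfer into C. difficile is by conjugation. The plasmid carries an IncP origin of transfer together with traJ, whose product recognises oriT, and a fragment of traI, so it can be mobilised from a donor strain that supplies the remaining transfer functions. Neither feature table annotates a clostridial replicon. A large stretch between the ColE1 origin and tetR is unannotated and may contain it, but the record does not say so.

The payload is Ptet::mCherryOpt, an mCherry coding sequence codon-optimised for C. difficile and cloned between SacI and BamHI sites that remain intact. The Tn10 tetR gene lies on the opposite strand, immediately upstream of the promoter region, and a tet operator sits just ahead of the mCherry open reading frame. TetR binds this operator and holds transcription off until a tetracycline-class inducer releases it, giving controllable expression of the red fluorescent protein.

According to the record and its associated publication, the plasmid serves studies of gene expression and protein localisation in C. difficile using mCherry. The retained flanking restriction sites should also allow the reporter to be exchanged or adapted.
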