LOCUS       Exported 7911 bp ds-DNA circular SYN 12-MAY-2021
DEFINITION  E. coli-C. difficile shuttle vector: tetracycline-inducible promoter
            (Ptet) driving expression of red fluorescent protein (mCherryOpt).
ACCESSION   .
VERSION     .
KEYWORDS    pDSW1728
SOURCE      synthetic DNA construct
  ORGANISM  synthetic DNA construct
REFERENCE   1 (bases 1 to 7911)
  AUTHORS   Ransom EM, Ellermeier CD, Weiss DS
  TITLE     Use of mCherry Red fluorescent protein for studies of protein
            localization and gene expression in Clostridium difficile.
  JOURNAL   Appl Environ Microbiol. 2015 Mar;81(5):1652-60. doi:
            10.1128/AEM.03446-14. Epub 2014 Dec 19.
  PUBMED    25527559
REFERENCE   2 (bases 1 to 7911)
  AUTHORS   .
  TITLE     Direct Submission
  JOURNAL   Exported May 12, 2021 from SnapGene Server 1.1.58
            http://www.snapgene.com
FEATURES             Location/Qualifiers
     source          1..7911
                     /organism="synthetic DNA construct"
                     /mol_type="other DNA"
     protein_bind    67..85
                     /label=tet operator
                     /bound_moiety="tetracycline repressor TetR"
                     /note="bacterial operator O1 for the tetR and tetA genes"
     CDS             complement(1206..1577)
                     /codon_start=1
                     /gene="traJ"
                     /product="oriT-recognizing protein"
                     /label=traJ
                     /translation="MADETKPTRKGSPPIKVYCLPDERRAIEEKAAAAGMSLSAYLLAV
                     GQGYKITGVVDYEHVRELARINGDLGRLGGLLKLWLTDDPRTARFGDATILALLAKIEE
                     KQDELGKVMMGVVRPRAEP"
     oriT            1610..1719
                     /note="incP origin of transfer"
     primer_bind     complement(2910..2927)
                     /label=L4440
                     /note="L4440 vector, forward primer"
     rep_origin      complement(3081..3669)
                     /direction=LEFT
                     /label=ori
                     /note="high-copy-number ColE1/pMB1/pBR322/pUC origin of
                     replication"
     primer_bind     complement(3161..3180)
                     /label=pBR322ori-F
                     /note="pBR322 origin, forward primer"
     CDS             complement(7245..7868)
                     /codon_start=1
                     /gene="tetR from transposon Tn10"
                     /product="tetracycline repressor TetR"
                     /label=TetR
                     /note="TetR binds to the tetracycline operator tetO to
                     inhibit transcription. This inhibition can be relieved by
                     adding tetracycline or doxycycline."
                     /translation="MSRLDKSKVINSALELLNEVGIEGLTTRKLAQKLGVEQPTLYWHV
                     KNKRALLDALAIEMLDRHHTHFCPLEGESWQDFLRNNAKSFRCALLSHRDGAKVHLGTR
                     PTEKQYETLENQLAFLCQQGFSLENALYALSAVGHFTLGCVLEDQEHQVAKEERETPTT
                     DSMPPLLRQAIELFDHQGAEPAFLFGLELIICGLEKQLKCESGS"
     primer_bind     7776..7795
                     /label=Tet-R
                     /note="Tetracycline resistance gene, reverse primer"
ORIGIN
        1 tatttgtcaa actagttttt tatttcgatg ccctggactt catgaaaaac taaaaaaaat
       61 attgacactc tatcattgat agagtataat taaaataagc ttgatcgtag cgttaacaga
      121 tctgagctcc tgcagtaaag gagaaaattt tatggtatct aaaggagaag aagataatat
      181 ggctataatt aaagaattta tgagatttaa agttcatatg gaaggatctg ttaatggaca
      241 tgaatttgaa atagaaggag aaggagaagg aagaccttat gaaggtactc aaacagctaa
      301 attaaaagta actaaaggtg gtccattacc atttgcatgg gatatattaa gtcctcaatt
      361 tatgtatgga tctaaagcat atgttaaaca tcctgctgat atacctgatt atttaaaatt
      421 atcatttcca gaaggtttta aatgggaaag agttatgaat tttgaagatg gtggagtagt
      481 tactgtaaca caagatagtt cattacaaga tggagatttt atatataaag ttaaattaag
      541 aggtactaat tttccatctg atggaccagt aatgcaaaag aaaactatgg gatgggaagc
      601 atcatctgaa agaatgtatc cagaagatgg agcattaaaa ggtgaaatta aacaaagatt
      661 aaaattaaaa gatggaggtc attatgatgc tgaagttaag actacatata aagctaagaa
      721 accagttcaa ttaccaggtg catataatgt taatattaaa ttagatataa cttctcataa
      781 tgaagattat actatagttg aacaatatga aagagcagaa ggaagacatt caacaggagg
      841 tatggatgaa ttatataaat aaggatccta taagttttaa taaaacttta aatagaaaaa
      901 ggcttctctc atgagaagtc ttttttattt aaaataaata taaaataaaa tagaggctat
      961 aaatagcctc tattttatgt gagaaatccc taaataaaaa gatgccagtg tgctggaatt
     1021 cgcccttagg ctgcgctagg gacctcttta gctccttgga agctgtcagt agtaggggat
     1081 cggtcttgcc ttgctcgtcg gtgatgtact tcaccagctc cgcgaagtcg ctcttcttga
     1141 tggagcgcat ggggacgtgc ttggcaatca cgcgcacccc ccggccgttt tagcggctaa
     1201 aaaagtcatg gctctgccct cgggcggacc acgcccatca tgaccttgcc aagctcgtcc
     1261 tgcttctctt cgatcttcgc cagcagggcg aggatcgtgg catcaccgaa ccgcgccgtg
     1321 cgcgggtcgt cggtgagcca gagtttcagc aggccgccca ggcggcccag gtcgccattg
     1381 atgcgggcca gctcgcggac gtgctcatag tccacgacgc ccgtgatttt gtagccctgg
     1441 ccgacggcca gcaggtaggc cgacaggctc atgccggccg ccgccgcctt ttcctcaatc
     1501 gctcttcgtt cgtctggaag gcagtacacc ttgataggtg ggctgccctt cctggttggc
     1561 ttggtttcat cagccatccg cttgccctca tctgttacgc cggcggtagc cggccagcct
     1621 cgcagagcag gattcccgtt gagcaccgcc aggtgcgaat aagggacagt gaagaaggaa
     1681 cacccgctcg cgggtgggcc tacttcacct atcctgcccg gctgacgccg ttggatacac
     1741 caaggaaagt ctacacgaac cctttggcaa aatcctgtat atcgtgcgaa aaaggatgga
     1801 tataccgaaa aaatcgctat aatgaccccg aagcaggaag ggcgaattct gcagatctga
     1861 ccggtctctg aaaatataaa aaccacagat tgatactaaa accttggttg tgttgctttt
     1921 cggggcttaa atcaaggaaa aatccttgtt ttaagccttt caaaaagaaa cacaaggtct
     1981 ttgtactaac ctgtggttat gtataaaatt gtagatttta gggtaacaaa aaacaccgta
     2041 tttctacgat gtttttgctt aaatacttgt ttttagttac agacaaacct gaagttaact
     2101 atttatcaat tcctgcaatt cgtttacaaa acggcaaatg tgaaatccgt cacatactgc
     2161 gtgatgaact tgaattgcca aaggaagtat aattttgtta tcttctttat aatatttccc
     2221 catagtaaaa ataggaatca aataatcata tcctttctgc aaattcagat taaagccatc
     2281 gaaggttgac cacggtatca tagatacatt aaaaatgttt tccggagcat ttggctttcc
     2341 ttccattcta tgattgtttc cataccgttg cgtatcactt tcataatctg ctaaaaatga
     2401 tttaaagtca gacttacact cagtccaaag gctggaaaat gtttcagtat cattgtgaaa
     2461 tattgtatag cttggtatca tctcatcata tatccccaat tcaccatctt gattgattgc
     2521 cgtcctaaac tctgaatggc ggtttacaat cattgcaata taataaagca ttgcaggata
     2581 tagtttcatt cccttttcct ttatttgtgt gatatccact ttaacggtca tgctgtaggt
     2641 acaaggtaca cttgcaaagt agtggtcaaa atactctttt ctgttccaac tatttttatc
     2701 aattttttca aataccatct aagttccctc tcaaattcaa gtttatcgct ctaatgaaca
     2761 aagatattat accacatttt tgtgaatttt tcaacttgcc cacttcgact gcactcccga
     2821 cttaataact tcttgaacac ttgccgaaaa agaaaaactg ccgggtacgt acccggggat
     2881 cgatccccgg ccgagcgctc ttccgcttcc tcgctcactg actcgctgcg ctcggtcgtt
     2941 cggctgcggc gagcggtatc agctcactca aaggcggtaa tacggttatc cacagaatca
     3001 ggggataacg caggaaagaa catgtgagca aaaggccagc aaaaggccag gaaccgtaaa
     3061 aaggccgcgt tgctggcgtt tttccatagg ctccgccccc ctgacgagca tcacaaaaat
     3121 cgacgctcaa gtcagaggtg gcgaaacccg acaggactat aaagatacca ggcgtttccc
     3181 ccttgaagct ccctcgtgcg ctctcctgtt ccgaccctgc cgcttaccgg atacctgtcc
     3241 gcctttctcc cttcgggaag cgtggcgctt tctcatagct cacgctgtag gtatctcagt
     3301 tcggtgtagg tcgttcgctc caagctgggc tgtgtgcacg aaccccccgt tcagcccgac
     3361 cgctgcgcct tatccggtaa ctatcgtctt gagtccaacc cggtaagaca cgacttatcg
     3421 ccactggcag cagccactgg taacaggatt agcagagcga ggtatgtagg cggtgctaca
     3481 gagttcttga agtggtggcc taactacggc tacactagaa gaacagtatt tggtatctgc
     3541 gctctgctga agccagttac cttcggaaaa agagttggta gctcttgatc cggcaaacaa
     3601 accaccgctg gtagcggtgg tttttttgtt tgcaagcagc agattacgcg cagaaaaaaa
     3661 ggatctcaag aagatccttt gatcttttct acggggtctg acgctcagtg gaacgaaaac
     3721 tcacgttaag ggattttggt catgaaatgc aagtttctaa ctaacataca tcatagttac
     3781 taaactatgg taactataat tttattaact atattaagca ctgattagta ctataactca
     3841 atataagcat atcccctgta tcgtaactag agaaccaaac gacggaaaaa gcgatataga
     3901 taagtttaga tagtgcacca attttttact tttctatttt agaatctagc atttccaatg
     3961 cttactaata ctatttttga tttttaactt gttttaaaaa agcacctact aattaggatt
     4021 ctagctctat attctagtta tacattctct atattctagc tctatattct agttatacat
     4081 tctctatatt ctagctctat attctagtta tacattctct atattctagc tctatattct
     4141 agttatacat tctctatatt ctagctctat attctagtta tacattctct atattctagc
     4201 tctatattct agttatacat tctctatatt ctagctctat attctagtta tacattctct
     4261 aaaaaacata tatatatata ctacatatat atgtacaatt attttaccaa aagaaatttt
     4321 taaaacggct taatttcaat actttgatgc catttttttt ttgcaattct cgtacaatta
     4381 ttttaccaaa agaaattttt attaattagt ttttttgcat aaaaatagga ctagaaaatc
     4441 aattctaatc ctatcaaaaa tctacttgtt taatctatat gtatagtaca taaatcctct
     4501 atcatttatt ttagtttccc atacatctaa aattttagta tctaataaag attctatcat
     4561 atttgaaatt ctttgctgtg ttactcctaa atcttttgct aattcctctt gattaattct
     4621 taatatattt ccttttattt tatcatcttt gaccaataaa tcttgcttat atctcatatg
     4681 agtatataat cttaattctt cagttgaaat tattccccaa attactgcca tggtaacaaa
     4741 gtaactaata gtatattgtt tatctatatt acatctaact tcttttacat tgtatgtatc
     4801 ttttattcct agctttgtaa caccttttgt ttttgtaata taatcattat gttgaagttc
     4861 ttttaatgtt tctcttaatg tcttttcact cataacaatg tttttaactt tcttcttacg
     4921 tttataggtt atcagctcca ttatatcgtc tatgtttaat tctctatctt tattgttaag
     4981 taacacatta tagataaaca attgattacc agtcattatt ttaacccctt tcctattctt
     5041 atatttcaaa tcctttgagt gcttatgtgg catattgaac aaagtatctt catcactata
     5101 tataaaatct gattctattt tattccaaca atcactatta aactcacaac ctgtacaacc
     5161 aaaattaacc gttttaagct tctcatacat atacttgact tgatattcta gctcactatt
     5221 tgaaagacta ttttgtgata tatagttcca ttctctagca acggatatta cttgacttaa
     5281 acttttattc ctcaatctta aagtcacaac tattttttgc aaatctaggt ttttatgtcc
     5341 atctttacta ccatttttta aaatatctac tatacaattt ggtagcttac tatctaatat
     5401 atattttgta ttagtattac ctactgtttt tacatctttg caatattttt tagctaactt
     5461 ttctatgtca tatctatata tatttttgtc ttggtgtatt atttttactt gtttagtagt
     5521 atttttaata ttatatgtat aaggtactct taatacttga gtagataaat ttgcttgttt
     5581 atctgcaccc aatttattta ttaatgtatt tgtaacttct gatactaact taatgttatt
     5641 agttttatta attagcacat aaacatggaa tccatttcca ctatcaacta ggatatgata
     5701 atgtaatcct atcttagtaa ataaattaat tatatcttta taattaaaac cttgtcctaa
     5761 ttcttttttg tcaaaatcaa atcctaatgc atatctattt attaagtttt cattggttcc
     5821 tgcttttcca tcagttgtac ataggttaaa aaatgtattt tcataataaa tattttttgc
     5881 gaaggtaaat tctactatat catctatatt tttaaaaaaa gttgttttac tatattcttt
     5941 aaattcttct ccgagttcta attgtttact attactttta ttattttgaa atactctaac
     6001 atattcatta tcaataagat tatttccttg tcctatacca tctctaaata ctgccattag
     6061 aaattttttc aacttatatt ttgaatctaa ttgttccata tatttattat ctccttatct
     6121 agttttttta agagataaca ctacattaaa tatatactta ttgactaatc aacttttaca
     6181 actattgaat aattttagct tagtatgtat aataatattg ttaagatgct aaaattgata
     6241 gcaatattat tatataacta cagatactta atcagttaga ccgatattgg agttggtagc
     6301 tccataaact caattggtag ttgagttgtc attgtctagt agtattatct cattttgttg
     6361 ttatcttaaa atattatttt aaaaatactc tgcttggtcg gcttagggta ttttttttgt
     6421 ttaattccaa tattggttca aactcctgtg taatactttt gacacttcca tctgtattga
     6481 attgacagtt gatatggtat ctcattattg gcttgttctt atgtttttct atgtatttat
     6541 tttttacttt caaataattt gtatttccat ttttagttat gtttaacaca ctatccttat
     6601 tactcaataa aattattttt tgttttaaca tatgatttat agaatctaaa aattgatatt
     6661 gacttataat agtactttct acctctctag ctttttctag tgtttcaaat tcttcaaact
     6721 ctgctatatt gctatagtat agcttatcat taataatatt atctgacaac tttaattcca
     6781 ttttataaaa caattccaag ttatgtataa aatttttaat gttacaacat atagacttat
     6841 tatttgttct tatatggtat ctccatttac tacttctagc tctcatgtta tatgcacaac
     6901 tactcccaac ataaacatat attgcttgtt ctaactcata tttttgtaaa atttcaacat
     6961 catatccagt caaatcgtac tctctcttat atacaaatgg tttttctaat tttttgttca
     7021 ataaatctcc tcctatttct tacttaattt agctaaaaat ctatttatat ttcacctcct
     7081 ttttgacttt aagcctacga ataccatatt tatgattata acatcttcta tttttcccaa
     7141 atccttacat ctcccctaat ttttagactt aagggcgaat tctgcatcaa gctagcataa
     7201 aaataagaag cctgcatttg caggcttctt atttttatgg taccttaaga cccactttca
     7261 catttaagtt gtttttctaa tccgcatatg atcaattcaa ggccgaataa gaaggctggc
     7321 tctgcacctt ggtgatcaaa taattcgata gcttgtcgta ataatggcgg catactatca
     7381 gtagtaggtg tttccctttc ttctttagcg acttgatgct cttgatcttc caatacgcaa
     7441 cctaaagtaa aatgccccac agcgctgagt gcatataatg cattctctag tgaaaaacct
     7501 tgttggcata aaaaggctaa ttgattttcg agagtttcat actgtttttc tgtaggccgt
     7561 gtacctaaat gtacttttgc tccatcgcga tgacttagta aagcacatct aaaactttta
     7621 gcgttattac gtaaaaaatc ttgccagctt tccccttcta aagggcaaaa gtgagtatgg
     7681 tgcctatcta acatctcaat ggctaaggcg tcgagcaaag cccgcttatt ttttacatgc
     7741 caatacaatg taggctgctc tacacctagc ttctgggcga gtttacgggt tgttaaacct
     7801 tcgattccga cctcattaag cagctctaat gcgctgttaa tcactttact tttatctaat
     7861 ctagacatca ttaattcctc ctttttgttg acattatatc attgatagag t
//
