Features (pLannotate 1.2.2; 8 found; start..end, strand, type, name):
     67..85      +  protein_bind   tet operator: bacterial operator O1 for the tetR and tetA genes tetracycline repressor TetR
    152..859     +  CDS            mCherry: mCherry is a basic (constitutively fluorescent) red fluorescent protein published in 2004, derived from Discosoma sp.. It is reported to be a very rapidly-maturing monomer with low acid sensitivity.
   1073..1168    -  CDS            traI (fragment): TRAI6_ECOLX - Experimental evidence at protein level: Swiss-Prot protein existence level 1. The initiation process of transfer DNA synthesis requires the interaction of at least three plasmid-specific components (TraH, I, and J) at the transfer origin resulting in the assembly of a specialised nucleoprotein complex - the relaxosome. Site- and strand-specific cleavage at the transfer origin is dependent on TraI and TraJ. From Escherichia coli.
   1206..1577    -  CDS            traJ: oriT-recognizing protein; traJ
   1610..1719    -  oriT           oriT: incP origin of transfer
   2098..2718    -  CDS            catP: CAT2_CLOPF - Protein inferred from homology: Swiss-Prot protein existence level 3. This enzyme is an effector of chloramphenicol resistance in bacteria. From Clostridium perfringens.
   3081..3669    -  rep_origin     ori: high-copy-number ColE1/pMB1/pBR322/pUC origin of replication
   7245..7868    -  CDS            TetR: tetracycline repressor TetR; tetR from transposon Tn10; TetR binds to the tetracycline operator tetO to inhibit transcription. This inhibition can be relieved by adding tetracycline or doxycycline.
>Addgene plasmid #120812 | pDSW1728 | depositor full sequence | sequence record 229757 | pDSW1728 sequence 7911 bps
TATTTGTCAAACTAGTTTTTTATTTCGATGCCCTGGACTTCATGAAAAACTAAAAAAAATATTGACACTC
TATCATTGATAGAGTATAATTAAAATAAGCTTGATCGTAGCGTTAACAGATCTGAGCTCCTGCAGTAAAG
GAGAAAATTTTATGGTATCTAAAGGAGAAGAAGATAATATGGCTATAATTAAAGAATTTATGAGATTTAA
AGTTCATATGGAAGGATCTGTTAATGGACATGAATTTGAAATAGAAGGAGAAGGAGAAGGAAGACCTTAT
GAAGGTACTCAAACAGCTAAATTAAAAGTAACTAAAGGTGGTCCATTACCATTTGCATGGGATATATTAA
GTCCTCAATTTATGTATGGATCTAAAGCATATGTTAAACATCCTGCTGATATACCTGATTATTTAAAATT
ATCATTTCCAGAAGGTTTTAAATGGGAAAGAGTTATGAATTTTGAAGATGGTGGAGTAGTTACTGTAACA
CAAGATAGTTCATTACAAGATGGAGATTTTATATATAAAGTTAAATTAAGAGGTACTAATTTTCCATCTG
ATGGACCAGTAATGCAAAAGAAAACTATGGGATGGGAAGCATCATCTGAAAGAATGTATCCAGAAGATGG
AGCATTAAAAGGTGAAATTAAACAAAGATTAAAATTAAAAGATGGAGGTCATTATGATGCTGAAGTTAAG
ACTACATATAAAGCTAAGAAACCAGTTCAATTACCAGGTGCATATAATGTTAATATTAAATTAGATATAA
CTTCTCATAATGAAGATTATACTATAGTTGAACAATATGAAAGAGCAGAAGGAAGACATTCAACAGGAGG
TATGGATGAATTATATAAATAAGGATCCTATAAGTTTTAATAAAACTTTAAATAGAAAAAGGCTTCTCTC
ATGAGAAGTCTTTTTTATTTAAAATAAATATAAAATAAAATAGAGGCTATAAATAGCCTCTATTTTATGT
GAGAAATCCCTAAATAAAAAGATGCCAGTGTGCTGGAATTCGCCCTTAGGCTGCGCTAGGGACCTCTTTA
GCTCCTTGGAAGCTGTCAGTAGTAGGGGATCGGTCTTGCCTTGCTCGTCGGTGATGTACTTCACCAGCTC
CGCGAAGTCGCTCTTCTTGATGGAGCGCATGGGGACGTGCTTGGCAATCACGCGCACCCCCCGGCCGTTT
TAGCGGCTAAAAAAGTCATGGCTCTGCCCTCGGGCGGACCACGCCCATCATGACCTTGCCAAGCTCGTCC
TGCTTCTCTTCGATCTTCGCCAGCAGGGCGAGGATCGTGGCATCACCGAACCGCGCCGTGCGCGGGTCGT
CGGTGAGCCAGAGTTTCAGCAGGCCGCCCAGGCGGCCCAGGTCGCCATTGATGCGGGCCAGCTCGCGGAC
GTGCTCATAGTCCACGACGCCCGTGATTTTGTAGCCCTGGCCGACGGCCAGCAGGTAGGCCGACAGGCTC
ATGCCGGCCGCCGCCGCCTTTTCCTCAATCGCTCTTCGTTCGTCTGGAAGGCAGTACACCTTGATAGGTG
GGCTGCCCTTCCTGGTTGGCTTGGTTTCATCAGCCATCCGCTTGCCCTCATCTGTTACGCCGGCGGTAGC
CGGCCAGCCTCGCAGAGCAGGATTCCCGTTGAGCACCGCCAGGTGCGAATAAGGGACAGTGAAGAAGGAA
CACCCGCTCGCGGGTGGGCCTACTTCACCTATCCTGCCCGGCTGACGCCGTTGGATACACCAAGGAAAGT
CTACACGAACCCTTTGGCAAAATCCTGTATATCGTGCGAAAAAGGATGGATATACCGAAAAAATCGCTAT
AATGACCCCGAAGCAGGAAGGGCGAATTCTGCAGATCTGACCGGTCTCTGAAAATATAAAAACCACAGAT
TGATACTAAAACCTTGGTTGTGTTGCTTTTCGGGGCTTAAATCAAGGAAAAATCCTTGTTTTAAGCCTTT
CAAAAAGAAACACAAGGTCTTTGTACTAACCTGTGGTTATGTATAAAATTGTAGATTTTAGGGTAACAAA
AAACACCGTATTTCTACGATGTTTTTGCTTAAATACTTGTTTTTAGTTACAGACAAACCTGAAGTTAACT
ATTTATCAATTCCTGCAATTCGTTTACAAAACGGCAAATGTGAAATCCGTCACATACTGCGTGATGAACT
TGAATTGCCAAAGGAAGTATAATTTTGTTATCTTCTTTATAATATTTCCCCATAGTAAAAATAGGAATCA
AATAATCATATCCTTTCTGCAAATTCAGATTAAAGCCATCGAAGGTTGACCACGGTATCATAGATACATT
AAAAATGTTTTCCGGAGCATTTGGCTTTCCTTCCATTCTATGATTGTTTCCATACCGTTGCGTATCACTT
TCATAATCTGCTAAAAATGATTTAAAGTCAGACTTACACTCAGTCCAAAGGCTGGAAAATGTTTCAGTAT
CATTGTGAAATATTGTATAGCTTGGTATCATCTCATCATATATCCCCAATTCACCATCTTGATTGATTGC
CGTCCTAAACTCTGAATGGCGGTTTACAATCATTGCAATATAATAAAGCATTGCAGGATATAGTTTCATT
CCCTTTTCCTTTATTTGTGTGATATCCACTTTAACGGTCATGCTGTAGGTACAAGGTACACTTGCAAAGT
AGTGGTCAAAATACTCTTTTCTGTTCCAACTATTTTTATCAATTTTTTCAAATACCATCTAAGTTCCCTC
TCAAATTCAAGTTTATCGCTCTAATGAACAAAGATATTATACCACATTTTTGTGAATTTTTCAACTTGCC
CACTTCGACTGCACTCCCGACTTAATAACTTCTTGAACACTTGCCGAAAAAGAAAAACTGCCGGGTACGT
ACCCGGGGATCGATCCCCGGCCGAGCGCTCTTCCGCTTCCTCGCTCACTGACTCGCTGCGCTCGGTCGTT
CGGCTGCGGCGAGCGGTATCAGCTCACTCAAAGGCGGTAATACGGTTATCCACAGAATCAGGGGATAACG
CAGGAAAGAACATGTGAGCAAAAGGCCAGCAAAAGGCCAGGAACCGTAAAAAGGCCGCGTTGCTGGCGTT
TTTCCATAGGCTCCGCCCCCCTGACGAGCATCACAAAAATCGACGCTCAAGTCAGAGGTGGCGAAACCCG
ACAGGACTATAAAGATACCAGGCGTTTCCCCCTTGAAGCTCCCTCGTGCGCTCTCCTGTTCCGACCCTGC
CGCTTACCGGATACCTGTCCGCCTTTCTCCCTTCGGGAAGCGTGGCGCTTTCTCATAGCTCACGCTGTAG
GTATCTCAGTTCGGTGTAGGTCGTTCGCTCCAAGCTGGGCTGTGTGCACGAACCCCCCGTTCAGCCCGAC
CGCTGCGCCTTATCCGGTAACTATCGTCTTGAGTCCAACCCGGTAAGACACGACTTATCGCCACTGGCAG
CAGCCACTGGTAACAGGATTAGCAGAGCGAGGTATGTAGGCGGTGCTACAGAGTTCTTGAAGTGGTGGCC
TAACTACGGCTACACTAGAAGGACAGTATTTGGTATCTGCGCTCTGCTGAAGCCAGTTACCTTCGGAAAA
AGAGTTGGTAGCTCTTGATCCGGCAAACAAACCACCGCTGGTAGCGGTGGTTTTTTTGTTTGCAAGCAGC
AGATTACGCGCAGAAAAAAAGGATCTCAAGAAGATCCTTTGATCTTTTCTACGGGGTCTGACGCTCAGTG
GAACGAAAACTCACGTTAAGGGATTTTGGTCATGAAATGCAAGTTTCTAACTAACATACATCATAGTTAC
TAAACTATGGTAACTATAATTTTATTAACTATATTAAGCACTGATTAGTACTATAACTCAATATAAGCAT
ATCCCCTGTATCGTAACTAGAGAACCAAACGACGGAAAAAGCGATATAGATAAGTTTAGATAGTGCACCA
ATTTTTTACTTTTCTATTTTAGAATCTAGCATTTCCAATGCTTACTAATACTATTTTTGATTTTTAACTT
GTTTTAAAAAAGCACCTACTAATTAGGATTCTAGCTCTATATTCTAGTTATACATTCTCTATATTCTAGC
TCTATATTCTAGTTATACATTCTCTATATTCTAGCTCTATATTCTAGTTATACATTCTCTATATTCTAGC
TCTATATTCTAGTTATACATTCTCTATATTCTAGCTCTATATTCTAGTTATACATTCTCTATATTCTAGC
TCTATATTCTAGTTATACATTCTCTATATTCTAGCTCTATATTCTAGTTATACATTCTCTAAAAAACATA
TATATATATACTACATATATATGTACAATTATTTTACCAAAAGAAATTTTTAAAACGGCTTAATTTCAAT
ACTTTGATGCCATTTTTTTTTTGCAATTCTCGTACAATTATTTTACCAAAAGAAATTTTTATTAATTAGT
TTTTTTGCATAAAAATAGGACTAGAAAATCAATTCTAATCCTATCAAAAATCTACTTGTTTAATCTATAT
GTATAGTACATAAATCCTCTATCATTTATTTTAGTTTCCCATACATCTAAAATTTTAGTATCTAATAAAG
ATTCTATCATATTTGAAATTCTTTGCTGTGTTACTCCTAAATCTTTTGCTAATTCCTCTTGATTAATTCT
TAATATATTTCCTTTTATTTTATCATCTTTGACCAATAAATCTTGCTTATATCTCATATGAGTATATAAT
CTTAATTCTTCAGTTGAAATTATTCCCCAAATTACTGCCATGGTAACAAAGTAACTAATAGTATATTGTT
TATCTATATTACATCTAACTTCTTTTACATTGTATGTATCTTTTATTCCTAGCTTTGTAACACCTTTTGT
TTTTGTAATATAATCATTATGTTGAAGTTCTTTTAATGTTTCTCTTAATGTCTTTTCACTCATAACAATG
TTTTTAACTTTCTTCTTACGTTTATAGGTTATCAGCTCCATTATATCGTCTATGTTTAATTCTCTATCTT
TATTGTTAAGTAACACATTATAGATAAACAATTGATTACCAGTCATTATTTTAACCCCTTTCCTATTCTT
ATATTTCAAATCCTTTGAGTGCTTATGTGGCATATTGAACAAAGTATCTTCATCACTATATATAAAATCT
GATTCTATTTTATTCCAACAATCACTATTAAACTCACAACCTGTACAACCAAAATTAACCGTTTTAAGCT
TCTCATACATATACTTGACTTGATATTCTAGCTCACTATTTGAAAGACTATTTTGTGATATATAGTTCCA
TTCTCTAGCAACGGATATTACTTGACTTAAACTTTTATTCCTCAATCTTAAAGTCACAACTATTTTTTGC
AAATCTAGGTTTTTATGTCCATCTTTACTACCATTTTTTAAAATATCTACTATACAATTTGGTAGCTTAC
TATCTAATATATATTTTGTATTAGTATTACCTACTGTTTTTACATCTTTGCAATATTTTTTAGCTAACTT
TTCTATGTCATATCTATATATATTTTTGTCTTGGTGTATTATTTTTACTTGTTTAGTAGTATTTTTAATA
TTATATGTATAAGGTACTCTTAATACTTGAGTAGATAAATTTGCTTGTTTATCTGCACCCAATTTATTTA
TTAATGTATTTGTAACTTCTGATACTAACTTAATGTTATTAGTTTTATTAATTAGCACATAAACATGGAA
TCCATTTCCACTATCAACTAGGATATGATAATGTAATCCTATCTTAGTAAATAAATTAATTATATCTTTA
TAATTAAAACCTTGTCCTAATTCTTTTTTGTCAAAATCAAATCCTAATGCATATCTATTTATTAAGTTTT
CATTGGTTCCTGCTTTTCCATCAGTTGTACATAGGTTAAAAAATGTATTTTCATAATAAATATTTTTTGC
GAAGGTAAATTCTACTATATCATCTATATTTTTAAAAAAAGTTGTTTTACTATATTCTTTAAATTCTTCT
CCGAGTTCTAATTGTTTACTATTACTTTTATTATTTTGAAATACTCTAACATATTCATTATCAATAAGAT
TATTTCCTTGTCCTATACCATCTCTAAATACTGCCATTAGAAATTTTTTCAACTTATATTTTGAATCTAA
TTGTTCCATATATTTATTATCTCCTTATCTAGTTTTTTTAAGAGATAACACTACATTAAATATATACTTA
TTGACTAATCAACTTTTACAACTATTGAATAATTTTAGCTTAGTATGTATAATAATATTGTTAAGATGCT
AAAATTGATAGCAATATTATTATATAACTACAGATACTTAATCAGTTAGACCGATATTGGAGTTGGTAGC
TCCATAAACTCAATTGGTAGTTGAGTTGTCATTGTCTAGTAGTATTATCTCATTTTGTTGTTATCTTAAA
ATATTATTTTAAAAATACTCTGCTTGGTCGGCTTAGGGTATTTTTTTTGTTTAATTCCAATATTGGTTCA
AACTCCTGTGTAATACTTTTGACACTTCCATCTGTATTGAATTGACAGTTGATATGGTATCTCATTATTG
GCTTGTTCTTATGTTTTTCTATGTATTTATTTTTTACTTTCAAATAATTTGTATTTCCATTTTTAGTTAT
GTTTAACACACTATCCTTATTACTCAATAAAATTATTTTTTGTTTTAACATATGATTTATAGAATCTAAA
AATTGATATTGACTTATAATAGTACTTTCTACCTCTCTAGCTTTTTCTAGTGTTTCAAATTCTTCAAACT
CTGCTATATTGCTATAGTATAGCTTATCATTAATAATATTATCTGACAACTTTAATTCCATTTTATAAAA
CAATTCCAAGTTATGTATAAAATTTTTAATGTTACAACATATAGACTTATTATTTGTTCTTATATGGTAT
CTCCATTTACTACTTCTAGCTCTCATGTTATATGCACAACTACTCCCAACATAAACATATATTGCTTGTT
CTAACTCATATTTTTGTAAAATTTCAACATCATATCCAGTCAAATCGTACTCTCTCTTATATACAAATGG
TTTTTCTAATTTTTTGTTCAATAAATCTCCTCCTATTTCTTACTTAATTTAGCTAAAAATCTATTTATAT
TTCACCTCCTTTTTGACTTTAAGCCTACGAATACCATATTTATGATTATAACATCTTCTATTTTTCCCAA
ATCCTTACATCTCCCCTAATTTTTAGACTTAAGGGCGAATTCTGCATCAAGCTAGCATAAAAATAAGAAG
CCTGCATTTGCAGGCTTCTTATTTTTATGGTACCTTAAGACCCACTTTCACATTTAAGTTGTTTTTCTAA
TCCGCATATGATCAATTCAAGGCCGAATAAGAAGGCTGGCTCTGCACCTTGGTGATCAAATAATTCGATA
GCTTGTCGTAATAATGGCGGCATACTATCAGTAGTAGGTGTTTCCCTTTCTTCTTTAGCGACTTGATGCT
CTTGATCTTCCAATACGCAACCTAAAGTAAAATGCCCCACAGCGCTGAGTGCATATAATGCATTCTCTAG
TGAAAAACCTTGTTGGCATAAAAAGGCTAATTGATTTTCGAGAGTTTCATACTGTTTTTCTGTAGGCCGT
GTACCTAAATGTACTTTTGCTCCATCGCGATGACTTAGTAAAGCACATCTAAAACTTTTAGCGTTATTAC
GTAAAAAATCTTGCCAGCTTTCCCCTTCTAAAGGGCAAAAGTGAGTATGGTGCCTATCTAACATCTCAAT
GGCTAAGGCGTCGAGCAAAGCCCGCTTATTTTTTACATGCCAATACAATGTAGGCTGCTCTACACCTAGC
TTCTGGGCGAGTTTACGGGTTGTTAAACCTTCGATTCCGACCTCATTAAGCAGCTCTAATGCGCTGTTAA
TCACTTTACTTTTATCTAATCTAGACATCATTAATTCCTCCTTTTTGTTGACATTATATCATTGATAGAG
T
